Addgene plasmid #21654: pMSCV PIG (Puro IRES GFP empty vector)
Purpose: (Empty Backbone) Retroviral backbone for cloning and gene expression. Select with puromycin or GFP.
Depositing lab: David Bartel. Depositing organization: Whitehead Institute for Biomedical Research. Publication: Widespread shortening of 3'UTRs by alternative cleavage and polyadenylation activates oncogenes in cancer cells. Mayr C, Bartel DP. Cell. 2009 Aug 21. 138(4):673-84. 10.1016/j.cell.2009.06.016 PubMed 19703394.
Backbone
  Vector backbone: MSCV
  Backbone manufacturer: Clonetech
  Backbone size (bp): 7657
  Vector type: Mammalian Expression, Retroviral
  Selectable markers: Puromycin
Growth in bacteria
  Bacterial resistance: Ampicillin, 100 μg/mL
  Growth temperature: 37°C
  Growth strain: DH5alpha
  Copy number: High Copy
Gene/Insert
  Gene/Insert name: None
  Insert size (bp): 7657
  Tag / fusion protein: IRES; GFP
  Cloning method: Restriction Enzyme
  Sequencing primers: 5′ pBABE 5; 3′ EGFP-N
Terms and licenses: Academic/Nonprofit Terms; Industry Terms: Not Available to Industry
Depositor comments: Constructs for Soft-agar assay
How to cite: pMSCV PIG (Puro IRES GFP empty vector) was a gift from David Bartel (Addgene plasmid # 21654 ; http://n2t.net/addgene:21654 ; RRID:Addgene_21654)
