[The description below was written by a language model from this plasmid's Addgene catalogue record and pLannotate feature annotations shown in this document.]
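Description:
pMSCV PIG is an empty gammaretroviral expression backbone derived from the murine stem cell virus (MSCV) vector, about 7.6–7.7 kb in size. It is used for cloning a gene of interest and delivering it stably into mammalian cells. In bacteria it is maintained as a high-copy plasmid through a ColE1/pUC-type origin and selected with ampicillin via the β-lactamase gene. The plasmid portion also carries non-functional remnants of earlier cloning vectors, including fragments of lacI, lacZα, rop, bom and the tetracycline resistance gene, along with a lac promoter/operator.

The proviral region is flanked by murine embryonic stem cell virus 5′ and 3′ long terminal repeats. Downstream of the 5′ LTR lie the Ψ packaging signal and a truncated gag segment lacking its start codon, which together allow the genomic RNA to be packaged when gag, pol and env are supplied in trans by packaging cells. A short gap between the truncated gag and the internal promoter is the likely position for an insert driven by the LTR, although no cloning site is annotated there and the record does not list the sites. The only annotated polylinker remnant is a pBluescript MCS fragment after EGFP.

An internal mouse PGK promoter then drives a bicistronic marker cassette. Puromycin N-acetyltransferase is followed by an EMCV IRES and EGFP, so transduced cells can be selected with puromycin or identified and sorted by green fluorescence. No insert is present. The depositor comment links this vector to constructs used in soft-agar assays, where it would presumably act as the empty-vector control. The two sequence records show the same features in the same order and differ only in numbering origin and slightly in length.
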