Features (pLannotate 1.2.2; 21 found; start..end, strand, type, name):
    676..692     -  protein_bind   lac operator: The lac repressor binds to the lac operator to inhibit transcription in E. coli. This inhibition can be relieved by adding lactose or isopropyl-β-D-thiogalactopyranoside (IPTG). lac repressor encoded by lacI
    700..730     -  promoter       lac promoter: promoter for the E. coli lac operon
    745..766     -  protein_bind   CAP binding site: CAP binding activates transcription in the presence of cAMP. E. coli catabolite activator protein
    779..871     -  CDS            lacI (fragment): lac repressor; lacI; The lac repressor binds to the lac operator to inhibit transcription in E. coli. This inhibition can be relieved by adding lactose or isopropyl-β-D-thiogalactopyranoside (IPTG).
   1054..1642    -  rep_origin     ori: high-copy-number ColE1/pMB1/pBR322/pUC origin of replication
   1813..2673    -  CDS            AmpR: β-lactamase; bla; confers resistance to ampicillin, carbenicillin, and related antibiotics
   2674..2778    -  promoter       AmpR promoter: bla
   2873..2908    +  CDS            rop (fragment): Rop protein, which maintains plasmids at low copy number; rop
   3010..3109    +  misc_feature   bom (fragment): basis of mobility region from pBR322
   3115..3264    -  CDS            lacZα (fragment): LacZα fragment of β-galactosidase; lacZ fragment
   3264..3465    -  CDS            TcR (fragment): tetracycline efflux protein; tet; confers resistance to tetracycline
   3466..3564    +  CDS            env (fragment): murine leukemia virus gPr80 envelope polyprotein precursor; env; proteolytically cleaved into gp70SU and p15TM subunits
   3606..4122    +  LTR            5' LTR: 5' long terminal repeat from murine embryonic stem cell virus
   4186..4527    +  misc_feature   MESV Ψ: packaging signal of murine embryonic stem cell virus
   4594..5010    +  CDS            gag (truncated): truncated Moloney murine leukemia virus (MMLV) gag gene lacking the start codon
   5045..5544    +  promoter       PGK promoter: mouse phosphoglycerate kinase 1 promoter
   5565..6164    +  CDS            PuroR: puromycin N-acetyltransferase; pac from Streptomyces alboniger; confers resistance to puromycin
   6330..6792    +  misc_feature   IRES: internal ribosome entry site (IRES) of the encephalomyocarditis virus (EMCV)
   6806..7525    +  CDS            EGFP: the original enhanced GFP (Yang et al., 1996) mammalian codon-optimized
   7542..7568    +  misc_feature   MCS (fragment): pBluescript multiple cloning site
   7627..514     +  LTR            3' LTR (across the origin): 3' long terminal repeat from murine embryonic stem cell virus
>Addgene plasmid #21654 | pMSCV PIG (Puro IRES GFP empty vector) | addgene full sequence | sequence record 339881 | Addgene NGS Result
TGAAAGACCCCACCTGTAGGTTTGGCAAGCTAGCTTAAGTAACGCCATTTTGCAAGGCATGGAAAATACA
TAACTGAGAATAGAGAAGTTCAGATCAAGGTTAGGAACAGAGAGACAGCAGAATATGGGCCAAACAGGAT
ATCTGTGGTAAGCAGTTCCTGCCCCGGCTCAGGGCCAAGAACAGATGGTCCCCAGATGCGGTCCCGCCCT
CAGCAGTTTCTAGAGAACCATCAGATGTTTCCAGGGTGCCCCAAGGACCTGAAATGACCCTGTGCCTTAT
TTGAACTAACCAATCAGTTCGCTTCTCGCTTCTGTTCGCGCGCTTCTGCTCCCCGAGCTCAATAAAAGAG
CCCACAACCCCTCACTCGGCGCGCCAGTCCTCCGATAGACTGCGTCGCCCGGGTACCCGTGTATCCAATA
AACCCTCTTGCAGTTGCATCCGACTTGTGGTCTCGCTGTTCCTTGGGAGGGTCTCCTCTGAGTGATTGAC
TACCCGTCAGCGGGGGTCTTTCATGGGTAACAGTTTCTTGAAGTTGGAGAACAACATTCTGAGGGTAGGA
GTCGAATATTAAGTAATCCTGACTCAATTAGCCACTGTTTTGAATCCACATACTCCAATACTCCTGAAAT
AGTTCATTATGGACAGCGCAGAAAGAGCTGGGGAGAATTGTGAAATTGTTATCCGCTCACAATTCCACAC
AACATACGAGCCGGAAGCATAAAGTGTAAAGCCTGGGGTGCCTAATGAGTGAGCTAACTCACATTAATTG
CGTTGCGCTCACTGCCCGCTTTCCAGTCGGGAAACCTGTCGTGCCAGCTGCATTAATGAATCGGCCAACG
CGCGGGGAGAGGCGGTTTGCGTATTGGGCGCTCTTCCGCTTCCTCGCTCACTGACTCGCTGCGCTCGGTC
GTTCGGCTGCGGCGAGCGGTATCAGCTCACTCAAAGGCGGTAATACGGTTATCCACAGAATCAGGGGATA
ACGCAGGAAAGAACATGTGAGCAAAAGGCCAGCAAAAGGCCAGGAACCGTAAAAAGGCCGCGTTGCTGGC
GTTTTTCCATAGGCTCCGCCCCCCTGACGAGCATCACAAAAATCGACGCTCAAGTCAGAGGTGGCGAAAC
CCGACAGGACTATAAAGATACCAGGCGTTTCCCCCTGGAAGCTCCCTCGTGCGCTCTCCTGTTCCGACCC
TGCCGCTTACCGGATACCTGTCCGCCTTTCTCCCTTCGGGAAGCGTGGCGCTTTCTCATAGCTCACGCTG
TAGGTATCTCAGTTCGGTGTAGGTCGTTCGCTCCAAGCTGGGCTGTGTGCACGAACCCCCCGTTCAGCCC
GACCGCTGCGCCTTATCCGGTAACTATCGTCTTGAGTCCAACCCGGTAAGACACGACTTATCGCCACTGG
CAGCAGCCACTGGTAACAGGATTAGCAGAGCGAGGTATGTAGGCGGTGCTACAGAGTTCTTGAAGTGGTG
GCCTAACTACGGCTACACTAGAAGAACAGTATTTGGTATCTGCGCTCTGCTGAAGCCAGTTACCTTCGGA
AAAAGAGTTGGTAGCTCTTGATCCGGCAAACAAACCACCGCTGGTAGCGGTGGTTTTTTTGTTTGCAAGC
AGCAGATTACGCGCAGAAAAAAAGGATCTCAAGAAGATCCTTTGATCTTTTCTACGGGGTCTGACGCTCA
GTGGAACGAAAACTCACGTTAAGGGATTTTGGTCATGAGATTATCAAAAAGGATCTTCACCTAGATCCTT
TTAAATTAAAAATGAAGTTTTAAATCAATCTAAAGTATATATGAGTAAACTTGGTCTGACAGTTACCAAT
GCTTAATCAGTGAGGCACCTATCTCAGCGATCTGTCTATTTCGTTCATCCATAGTTGCCTGACTCCCCGT
CGTGTAGATAACTACGATACGGGAGGGCTTACCATCTGGCCCCAGTGCTGCAATGATACCGCGAGACCCA
CGCTCACCGGCTCCAGATTTATCAGCAATAAACCAGCCAGCCGGAAGGGCCGAGCGCAGAAGTGGTCCTG
CAACTTTATCCGCCTCCATCCAGTCTATTAATTGTTGCCGGGAAGCTAGAGTAAGTAGTTCGCCAGTTAA
TAGTTTGCGCAACGTTGTTGCCATTGCTACAGGCATCGTGGTGTCACGCTCGTCGTTTGGTATGGCTTCA
TTCAGCTCCGGTTCCCAACGATCAAGGCGAGTTACATGATCCCCCATGTTGTGCAAAAAAGCGGTTAGCT
CCTTCGGTCCTCCGATCGTTGTCAGAAGTAAGTTGGCCGCAGTGTTATCACTCATGGTTATGGCAGCACT
GCATAATTCTCTTACTGTCATGCCATCCGTAAGATGCTTTTCTGTGACTGGTGAGTACTCAACCAAGTCA
TTCTGAGAATAGTGTATGCGGCGACCGAGTTGCTCTTGCCCGGCGTCAATACGGGATAATACCGCGCCAC
ATAGCAGAACTTTAAAAGTGCTCATCATTGGAAAACGTTCTTCGGGGCGAAAACTCTCAAGGATCTTACC
GCTGTTGAGATCCAGTTCGATGTAACCCACTCGTGCACCCAACTGATCTTCAGCATCTTTTACTTTCACC
AGCGTTTCTGGGTGAGCAAAAACAGGAAGGCAAAATGCCGCAAAAAAGGGAATAAGGGCGACACGGAAAT
GTTGAATACTCATACTCTTCCTTTTTCAATATTATTGAAGCATTTATCAGGGTTATTGTCTCATGAGCGG
ATACATATTTGAATGTATTTAGAAAAATAAACAAATAGGGGTTCCGCGCACATTTCCCCGAAAAGTGCCA
CCTGACGTCTAAGAAACCATTATTATCATGACATTAACCTATAAAAATAGGCGTATCACGAGGCCCTTTC
GTCTCGCGCGTTTCGGTGATGACGGTGAAAACCTCTGACACATGCAGCTCCCGGAGACGGTCACAGCTTG
TCTGTAAGCGGATGCCGGGAGCAGACAAGCCCGTCAGGGCGCGTCAGCGGGTGTTGGCGGGTGTCGGGGC
TGGCTTAACTATGCGGCATCAGAGCAGATTGTACTGAGAGTGCACCATATGCGGTGTGAAATACCGCACA
GATGCGTAAGGAGAAAATACCGCATCAGGCGCCATTCGCCATTCAGGCTGCGCAACTGTTGGGAAGGGCG
ATCGGTGCGGGCCTCTTCGCTATTACGCCAGCTGGCGAAAGGGGGATGTGCTGCAAGGCGATTAAGTTGG
GTAACGCCAGGGTTTTCCCAGTCACGACGTTGTAAAACGACGGCGCAAGGAATGGTGCATGCAAGGAGAT
GGCGCCCAACAGTCCCCCGGCCACGGGGCCTGCCACCATACCCACGCCGAAACAAGCGCTCATGAGCCCG
AAGTGGCGAGCCCGATCTTCCCCATCGGTGATGTCGGCGATATAGGCGCCAGCAACCGCACCTGTGGCGC
CGGTGATGCCGGCCACGATGCGTCCGGCGTAGAGGCGATTAGTCCAATTTGTTAAAGACAGGATATCAGT
GGTCCAGGCTCTAGTTTTGACTCAACAATATCACCAGCTGAAGCCTATAGAGTACGAGCCATAGATAAAA
TAAAAGATTTTATTTAGTCTCCAGAAAAAGGGGGGAATGAAAGACCCCACCTGTAGGTTTGGCAAGCTAG
CTTAAGTAACGCCATTTTGCAAGGCATGGAAAATACATAACTGAGAATAGAGAAGTTCAGATCAAGGTTA
GGAACAGAGAGACAGCAGAATATGGGCCAAACAGGATATCTGTGGTAAGCAGTTCCTGCCCCGGCTCAGG
GCCAAGAACAGATGGTCCCCAGATGCGGTCCCGCCCTCAGCAGTTTCTAGAGAACCATCAGATGTTTCCA
GGGTGCCCCAAGGACCTGAAATGACCCTGTGCCTTATTTGAACTAACCAATCAGTTCGCTTCTCGCTTCT
GTTCGCGCGCTTCTGCTCCCCGAGCTCAATAAAAGAGCCCACAACCCCTCACTCGGCGCGCCAGTCCTCC
GATAGACTGCGTCGCCCGGGTACCCGTATTCCCAATAAAGCCTCTTGCTGTTTGCATCCGAATCGTGGAC
TCGCTGATCCTTGGGAGGGTCTCCTCAGATTGATTGACTGCCCACCTCGGGGGTCTTTCATTTGGAGGTT
CCACCGAGATTTGGAGACCCCTGCCCAGGGACCACCGACCCCCCCGCCGGGAGGTAAGCTGGCCAGCGGT
CGTTTCGTGTCTGTCTCTGTCTTTGTGCGTGTTTGTGCCGGCATCTAATGTTTGCGCCTGCGTCTGTACT
AGTTAGCTAACTAGCTCTGTATCTGGCGGACCCGTGGTGGAACTGACGAGTTCTGAACACCCGGCCGCAA
CCCTGGGAGACGTCCCAGGGACTTTGGGGGCCGTTTTTGTGGCCCGACCTGAGGAAGGGAGTCGATGTGG
AATCCGACCCCGTCAGGATATGTGGTTCTGGTAGGAGACGAGAACCTAAAACAGTTCCCGCCTCCGTCTG
AATTTTTGCTTTCGGTTTGGAACCGAAGCCGCGCGTCTTGTCTGCTGCAGCGCTGCAGCATCGTTCTGTG
TTGTCTCTGTCTGACTGTGTTTCTGTATTTGTCTGAAAATTAGGGCCAGACTGTTACCACTCCCTTAAGT
TTGACCTTAGGTCACTGGAAAGATGTCGAGCGGATCGCTCACAACCAGTCGGTAGATGTCAAGAAGAGAC
GTTGGGTTACCTTCTGCTCTGCAGAATGGCCAACCTTTAACGTCGGATGGCCGCGAGACGGCACCTTTAA
CCGAGACCTCATCACCCAGGTTAAGATCAAGGTCTTTTCACCTGGCCCGCATGGACACCCAGACCAGGTC
CCCTACATCGTGACCTGGGAAGCCTTGGCTTTTGACCCCCCTCCCTGGGTCAAGCCCTTTGTACACCCTA
AGCCTCCGCCTCCTCTTCCTCCATCCGCCCCGTCTCTCCCCCTTGAACCTCCTCGTTCGACCCCGCCTCG
ATCCTCCCTTTATCCAGCCCTCACTCCTTCTCTAGGCGCCGGAATTAGATCTCTCGAGGTTAACGAATTC
TACCGGGTAGGGGAGGCGCTTTTCCCAAGGCAGTCTGGAGCATGCGCTTTAGCAGCCCCGCTGGGCACTT
GGCGCTACACAAGTGGCCTCTGGCCTCGCACACATTCCACATCCACCGGTAGGCGCCAACCGGCTCCGTT
CTTTGGTGGCCCCTTCGCGCCACCTTCTACTCCTCCCCTAGTCAGGAAGTTCCCCCCCGCCCCGCAGCTC
GCGTCGTGCAGGACGTGACAAATGGAAGTAGCACGTCTCACTAGTCTCGTGCAGATGGACAGCACCGCTG
AGCAATGGAAGCGGGTAGGCCTTTGGGGCAGCGGCCAATAGCAGCTTTGCTCCTTCGCTTTCTGGGCTCA
GAGGCTGGGAAGGGGTGGGTCCGGGGGCGGGCTCAGGGGCGGGCTCAGGGGCGGGGCGGGCGCCCGAAGG
TCCTCCGGAGGCCCGGCATTCTGCACGCTTCAAAAGCGCACGTCTGCCGCGCTGTTCTCCTCTTCCTCAT
CTCCGGGCCTTTCGACCTGCAGCCCAAGCTTACCATGACCGAGTACAAGCCCACGGTGCGCCTCGCCACC
CGCGACGACGTCCCCAGGGCCGTACGCACCCTCGCCGCCGCGTTCGCCGACTACCCCGCCACGCGCCACA
CCGTCGATCCGGACCGCCACATCGAGCGGGTCACCGAGCTGCAAGAACTCTTCCTCACGCGCGTCGGGCT
CGACATCGGCAAGGTGTGGGTCGCGGACGACGGCGCCGCGGTGGCGGTCTGGACCACGCCGGAGAGCGTC
GAAGCGGGGGCGGTGTTCGCCGAGATCGGCCCGCGCATGGCCGAGTTGAGCGGTTCCCGGCTGGCCGCGC
AGCAACAGATGGAAGGCCTCCTGGCGCCGCACCGGCCCAAGGAGCCCGCGTGGTTCCTGGCCACCGTCGG
CGTCTCGCCCGACCACCAGGGCAAGGGTCTGGGCAGCGCCGTCGTGCTCCCCGGAGTGGAGGCGGCCGAG
CGCGCCGGGGTGCCCGCCTTCCTGGAGACCTCCGCGCCCCGCAACCTCCCCTTCTACGAGCGGCTCGGCT
TCACCGTCACCGCCGACGTCGAGGTGCCCGAAGGACCGCGCACCTGGTGCATGACCCGCAAGCCCGGTGC
CTGACGCCCGCCCCACGACCCGCAGCGCCCGACCGAAAGGAGCGCACGACCCCATGCATCCAATTCCGCC
CCCCCCCCCTAACGTTACTGGCCGAAGCCGCTTGGAATAAGGCCGGTGTGCGTTTGTCTATATGTTATTT
TCCACCATATTGCCGTCTTTTGGCAATGTGAGGGCCCGGAAACCTGGCCCTGTCTTCTTGACGAGCATTC
CTAGGGGTCTTTCCCCTCTCGCCAAAGGAATGCAAGGTCTGTTGAATGTCGTGAAGGAAGCAGTTCCTCT
GGAAGCTTCTTGAAGACAAACAACGTCTGTAGCGACCCTTTGCAGGCAGCGGAACCCCCCACCTGGCGAC
AGGTGCCTCTGCGGCCAAAAGCCACGTGTATAAGATACACCTGCAAAGGCGGCACAACCCCAGTGCCACG
TTGTGAGTTGGATAGTTGTGGAAAGAGTCAAATGGCTCTCCTCAAGCGTATTCAACAAGGGGCTGAAGGA
TGCCCAGAAGGTACCCCATTGTATGGGATCTGATCTGGGGCCTCGGTGCACATGCTTTACATGTGTTTAG
TCGAGGTTAAAAAAACGTCTAGGCCCCCCGAACCACGGGGACGTGGTTTTCCTTTGAAAAACACGATGAT
AATATGGCCACAACCATGGTGAGCAAGGGCGAGGAGCTGTTCACCGGGGTGGTGCCCATCCTGGTCGAGC
TGGACGGCGACGTAAACGGCCACAAGTTCAGCGTGTCTGGCGAGGGCGAGGGCGATGCCACCTACGGCAA
GCTGACCCTGAAGTTCATCTGCACCACCGGCAAGCTGCCCGTGCCCTGGCCCACCCTCGTGACCACCCTG
ACCTACGGCGTGCAGTGCTTCAGCCGCTACCCCGACCACATGAAGCAGCACGACTTCTTCAAGTCCGCCA
TGCCCGAAGGCTACGTCCAGGAGCGCACCATCTTCTTCAAGGACGACGGCAACTACAAGACCCGCGCCGA
GGTGAAGTTCGAGGGCGACACCCTGGTGAACCGCATCGAGCTGAAGGGCATCGACTTCAAGGAGGACGGC
AACATCCTGGGGCACAAGCTGGAGTACAACTACAACAGCCACAACGTCTATATCATGGCCGACAAGCAGA
AGAACGGCATCAAGGCGAACTTCAAGATCCGCCACAACATCGAGGACGGCAGCGTGCAGCTCGCCGACCA
CTACCAGCAGAACACCCCCATCGGCGACGGCCCCGTGCTGCTGCCCGACAACCACTACCTGAGCACCCAG
TCCGCCCTGAGCAAAGACCCCAACGAGAAGCGCGATCACATGGTCCTGCTGGAGTTCGTGACCGCCGCCG
GGATCACTCTCGGCATGGACGAGCTGTACAAGTAATGAATTAATTAAGAATTATCAAGCTTATCGATACC
GTCGACCTGCAGCCAAGCTTATCGATAAAATAAAAGATTTTATTTAGTCTCCAGAAAAAGGGGGGAA
