Features (pLannotate 1.2.2; 21 found; start..end, strand, type, name):
    579..920     +  misc_feature   MESV Ψ: packaging signal of murine embryonic stem cell virus
    987..1403    +  CDS            gag (truncated): truncated Moloney murine leukemia virus (MMLV) gag gene lacking the start codon
   1438..1937    +  promoter       PGK promoter: mouse phosphoglycerate kinase 1 promoter
   1958..2557    +  CDS            PuroR: puromycin N-acetyltransferase; pac from Streptomyces alboniger; confers resistance to puromycin
   2723..3185    +  misc_feature   IRES: internal ribosome entry site (IRES) of the encephalomyocarditis virus (EMCV)
   3199..3918    +  CDS            EGFP: the original enhanced GFP (Yang et al., 1996) mammalian codon-optimized
   3935..3961    +  misc_feature   MCS (fragment): pBluescript multiple cloning site
   4020..4534    +  LTR            3' LTR: 3' long terminal repeat from murine embryonic stem cell virus
   4727..4743    -  protein_bind   lac operator: The lac repressor binds to the lac operator to inhibit transcription in E. coli. This inhibition can be relieved by adding lactose or isopropyl-β-D-thiogalactopyranoside (IPTG). lac repressor encoded by lacI
   4751..4781    -  promoter       lac promoter: promoter for the E. coli lac operon
   4796..4817    -  protein_bind   CAP binding site: CAP binding activates transcription in the presence of cAMP. E. coli catabolite activator protein
   4830..4922    -  CDS            lacI (fragment): lac repressor; lacI; The lac repressor binds to the lac operator to inhibit transcription in E. coli. This inhibition can be relieved by adding lactose or isopropyl-β-D-thiogalactopyranoside (IPTG).
   5105..5693    -  rep_origin     ori: high-copy-number ColE1/pMB1/pBR322/pUC origin of replication
   5864..6724    -  CDS            AmpR: β-lactamase; bla; confers resistance to ampicillin, carbenicillin, and related antibiotics
   6725..6829    -  promoter       AmpR promoter: bla
   6924..6959    +  CDS            rop (fragment): Rop protein, which maintains plasmids at low copy number; rop
   7061..7160    +  misc_feature   bom (fragment): basis of mobility region from pBR322
   7166..7315    -  CDS            lacZα (fragment): LacZα fragment of β-galactosidase; lacZ fragment
   7315..7516    -  CDS            TcR (fragment): tetracycline efflux protein; tet; confers resistance to tetracycline
   7517..7615    +  CDS            env (fragment): murine leukemia virus gPr80 envelope polyprotein precursor; env; proteolytically cleaved into gp70SU and p15TM subunits
   7657..515     +  LTR            5' LTR (across the origin): 5' long terminal repeat from murine embryonic stem cell virus
>Addgene plasmid #21654 | pMSCV PIG (Puro IRES GFP empty vector) | analyzer sequence | sequence record 135195
TGAAAGACCCCACCTGTAGGTTTGGCAAGCTAGCTTAAGTAACGCCATTTTGCAAGGCATGGAAAATACA
TAACTGAGAATAGAGAAGTTCAGATCAAGGTTAGGAACAGAGAGACAGCAGAATATGGGCCAAACAGGAT
ATCTGTGGTAAGCAGTTCCTGCCCCGGCTCAGGGCCAAGAACAGATGGTCCCCAGATGCGGTCCCGCCCT
CAGCAGTTTCTAGAGAACCATCAGATGTTTCCAGGGTGCCCCAAGGACCTGAAATGACCCTGTGCCTTAT
TTGAACTAACCAATCAGTTCGCTTCTCGCTTCTGTTCGCGCGCTTCTGCTCCCCGAGCTCAATAAAAGAG
CCCACAACCCCTCACTCGGCGCGCCAGTCCTCCGATAGACTGCGTCGCCCGGGTACCCGTATTCCCAATA
AAGCCTCTTGCTGTTTGCATCCGAATCGTGGACTCGCTGATCCTTGGGAGGGTCTCCTCAGATTGATTGA
CTGCCCACCTCGGGGGTCTTTCATTTGGAGGTTCCACCGAGATTTGGAGACCCCTGCCCAGGGACCACCG
ACCCCCCCGCCGGGAGGTAAGCTGGCCAGCGGTCGTTTCGTGTCTGTCTCTGTCTTTGTGCGTGTTTGTG
CCGGCATCTAATGTTTGCGCCTGCGTCTGTACTAGTTAGCTAACTAGCTCTGTATCTGGCGGACCCGTGG
TGGAACTGACGAGTTCTGAACACCCGGCCGCAACCCTGGGAGACGTCCCAGGGACTTTGGGGGCCGTTTT
TGTGGCCCGACCTGAGGAAGGGAGTCGATGTGGAATCCGACCCCGTCAGGATATGTGGTTCTGGTAGGAG
ACGAGAACCTAAAACAGTTCCCGCCTCCGTCTGAATTTTTGCTTTCGGTTTGGAACCGAAGCCGCGCGTC
TTGTCTGCTGCAGCGCTGCAGCATCGTTCTGTGTTGTCTCTGTCTGACTGTGTTTCTGTATTTGTCTGAA
AATTAGGGCCAGACTGTTACCACTCCCTTAAGTTTGACCTTAGGTCACTGGAAAGATGTCGAGCGGATCG
CTCACAACCAGTCGGTAGATGTCAAGAAGAGACGTTGGGTTACCTTCTGCTCTGCAGAATGGCCAACCTT
TAACGTCGGATGGCCGCGAGACGGCACCTTTAACCGAGACCTCATCACCCAGGTTAAGATCAAGGTCTTT
TCACCTGGCCCGCATGGACACCCAGACCAGGTCCCCTACATCGTGACCTGGGAAGCCTTGGCTTTTGACC
CCCCTCCCTGGGTCAAGCCCTTTGTACACCCTAAGCCTCCGCCTCCTCTTCCTCCATCCGCCCCGTCTCT
CCCCCTTGAACCTCCTCGTTCGACCCCGCCTCGATCCTCCCTTTATCCAGCCCTCACTCCTTCTCTAGGC
GCCGGAATTAGATCTCTCGAGGTTAACGAATTCTACCGGGTAGGGGAGGCGCTTTTCCCAAGGCAGTCTG
GAGCATGCGCTTTAGCAGCCCCGCTGGGCACTTGGCGCTACACAAGTGGCCTCTGGCCTCGCACACATTC
CACATCCACCGGTAGGCGCCAACCGGCTCCGTTCTTTGGTGGCCCCTTCGCGCCACCTTCTACTCCTCCC
CTAGTCAGGAAGTTCCCCCCCGCCCCGCAGCTCGCGTCGTGCAGGACGTGACAAATGGAAGTAGCACGTC
TCACTAGTCTCGTGCAGATGGACAGCACCGCTGAGCAATGGAAGCGGGTAGGCCTTTGGGGCAGCGGCCA
ATAGCAGCTTTGCTCCTTCGCTTTCTGGGCTCAGAGGCTGGGAAGGGGTGGGTCCGGGGGCGGGCTCAGG
GGCGGGCTCAGGGGCGGGGCGGGCGCCCGAAGGTCCTCCGGAGGCCCGGCATTCTGCACGCTTCAAAAGC
GCACGTCTGCCGCGCTGTTCTCCTCTTCCTCATCTCCGGGCCTTTCGACCTGCAGCCCAAGCTTACCATG
ACCGAGTACAAGCCCACGGTGCGCCTCGCCACCCGCGACGACGTCCCCAGGGCCGTACGCACCCTCGCCG
CCGCGTTCGCCGACTACCCCGCCACGCGCCACACCGTCGATCCGGACCGCCACATCGAGCGGGTCACCGA
GCTGCAAGAACTCTTCCTCACGCGCGTCGGGCTCGACATCGGCAAGGTGTGGGTCGCGGACGACGGCGCC
GCGGTGGCGGTCTGGACCACGCCGGAGAGCGTCGAAGCGGGGGCGGTGTTCGCCGAGATCGGCCCGCGCA
TGGCCGAGTTGAGCGGTTCCCGGCTGGCCGCGCAGCAACAGATGGAAGGCCTCCTGGCGCCGCACCGGCC
CAAGGAGCCCGCGTGGTTCCTGGCCACCGTCGGCGTCTCGCCCGACCACCAGGGCAAGGGTCTGGGCAGC
GCCGTCGTGCTCCCCGGAGTGGAGGCGGCCGAGCGCGCCGGGGTGCCCGCCTTCCTGGAGACCTCCGCGC
CCCGCAACCTCCCCTTCTACGAGCGGCTCGGCTTCACCGTCACCGCCGACGTCGAGGTGCCCGAAGGACC
GCGCACCTGGTGCATGACCCGCAAGCCCGGTGCCTGACGCCCGCCCCACGACCCGCAGCGCCCGACCGAA
AGGAGCGCACGACCCCATGCATCCAATTCCGCCCCCCCCCCCTAACGTTACTGGCCGAAGCCGCTTGGAA
TAAGGCCGGTGTGCGTTTGTCTATATGTTATTTTCCACCATATTGCCGTCTTTTGGCAATGTGAGGGCCC
GGAAACCTGGCCCTGTCTTCTTGACGAGCATTCCTAGGGGTCTTTCCCCTCTCGCCAAAGGAATGCAAGG
TCTGTTGAATGTCGTGAAGGAAGCAGTTCCTCTGGAAGCTTCTTGAAGACAAACAACGTCTGTAGCGACC
CTTTGCAGGCAGCGGAACCCCCCACCTGGCGACAGGTGCCTCTGCGGCCAAAAGCCACGTGTATAAGATA
CACCTGCAAAGGCGGCACAACCCCAGTGCCACGTTGTGAGTTGGATAGTTGTGGAAAGAGTCAAATGGCT
CTCCTCAAGCGTATTCAACAAGGGGCTGAAGGATGCCCAGAAGGTACCCCATTGTATGGGATCTGATCTG
GGGCCTCGGTGCACATGCTTTACATGTGTTTAGTCGAGGTTAAAAAAACGTCTAGGCCCCCCGAACCACG
GGGACGTGGTTTTCCTTTGAAAAACACGATGATAATATGGCCACAACCATGGTGAGCAAGGGCGAGGAGC
TGTTCACCGGGGTGGTGCCCATCCTGGTCGAGCTGGACGGCGACGTAAACGGCCACAAGTTCAGCGTGTC
TGGCGAGGGCGAGGGCGATGCCACCTACGGCAAGCTGACCCTGAAGTTCATCTGCACCACCGGCAAGCTG
CCCGTGCCCTGGCCCACCCTCGTGACCACCCTGACCTACGGCGTGCAGTGCTTCAGCCGCTACCCCGACC
ACATGAAGCAGCACGACTTCTTCAAGTCCGCCATGCCCGAAGGCTACGTCCAGGAGCGCACCATCTTCTT
CAAGGACGACGGCAACTACAAGACCCGCGCCGAGGTGAAGTTCGAGGGCGACACCCTGGTGAACCGCATC
GAGCTGAAGGGCATCGACTTCAAGGAGGACGGCAACATCCTGGGGCACAAGCTGGAGTACAACTACAACA
GCCACAACGTCTATATCATGGCCGACAAGCAGAAGAACGGCATCAAGGCGAACTTCAAGATCCGCCACAA
CATCGAGGACGGCAGCGTGCAGCTCGCCGACCACTACCAGCAGAACACCCCCATCGGCGACGGCCCCGTG
CTGCTGCCCGACAACCACTACCTGAGCACCCAGTCCGCCCTGAGCAAAGACCCCAACGAGAAGCGCGATC
ACATGGTCCTGCTGGAGTTCGTGACCGCCGCCGGGATCACTCTCGGCATGGACGAGCTGTACAAGTAATG
AATTAATTAAGAATTATCAAGCTTATCGATACCGTCGACCTGCAGCCAAGCTTATCGATAAAATAAAAGA
TTTTATTTAGTCTCCAGAAAAAGGGGGGAATGAAAGACCCCACCTGTAGGTTTGGCAAGCTAGCTTAAGT
AACGCCATTTTGCAAGGCATGGAAAATACATAACTGAGAATAGAGAAGTTCAGATCAAGGTTAGGAACAG
AGAGACAGCAGAATATGGGCCAAACAGGATATCTGTGGTAAGCAGTTCCTGCCCCGGCTCAGGGCCAAGA
ACAGATGGTCCCCAGATGCGGTCCCGCCCTCAGCAGTTTCTAGAGAACCATCAGATGTTTCCAGGGTGCC
CCAAGGACCTGAAATGACCCTGTGCCTTATTTGAACTAACCAATCAGTTCGCTTCTCGCTTCTGTTCGCG
CGCTTCTGCTCCCCGAGCTCAATAAAAGAGCCCACAACCCCTCACTCGGCGCGCCAGTCCTCCGATAGAC
TGCGTCGCCCGGGTACCCGTGTATCCAATAAACCCTCTTGCAGTTGCATCCGACTTGTGGTCTCGCTGTT
CCTTGGGAGGGTCTCCTCTGAGTGATTGACTACCCGTCAGCGGGGGTCTTTCATGGGTAACAGTTTCTTG
AAGTTGGAGAACAACATTCTGAGGGTAGGAGTCGAATATTAAGTAATCCTGACTCAATTAGCCACTGTTT
TGAATCCACATACTCCAATACTCCTGAAATAGTTCATTATGGACAGCGCAGAAGAGCTGGGGAGAATTAA
TTCGTAATCATGGTCATAGCTGTTTCCTGTGTGAAATTGTTATCCGCTCACAATTCCACACAACATACGA
GCCGGAAGCATAAAGTGTAAAGCCTGGGGTGCCTAATGAGTGAGCTAACTCACATTAATTGCGTTGCGCT
CACTGCCCGCTTTCCAGTCGGGAAACCTGTCGTGCCAGCTGCATTAATGAATCGGCCAACGCGCGGGGAG
AGGCGGTTTGCGTATTGGGCGCTCTTCCGCTTCCTCGCTCACTGACTCGCTGCGCTCGGTCGTTCGGCTG
CGGCGAGCGGTATCAGCTCACTCAAAGGCGGTAATACGGTTATCCACAGAATCAGGGGATAACGCAGGAA
AGAACATGTGAGCAAAAGGCCAGCAAAAGGCCAGGAACCGTAAAAAGGCCGCGTTGCTGGCGTTTTTCCA
TAGGCTCCGCCCCCCTGACGAGCATCACAAAAATCGACGCTCAAGTCAGAGGTGGCGAAACCCGACAGGA
CTATAAAGATACCAGGCGTTTCCCCCTGGAAGCTCCCTCGTGCGCTCTCCTGTTCCGACCCTGCCGCTTA
CCGGATACCTGTCCGCCTTTCTCCCTTCGGGAAGCGTGGCGCTTTCTCATAGCTCACGCTGTAGGTATCT
CAGTTCGGTGTAGGTCGTTCGCTCCAAGCTGGGCTGTGTGCACGAACCCCCCGTTCAGCCCGACCGCTGC
GCCTTATCCGGTAACTATCGTCTTGAGTCCAACCCGGTAAGACACGACTTATCGCCACTGGCAGCAGCCA
CTGGTAACAGGATTAGCAGAGCGAGGTATGTAGGCGGTGCTACAGAGTTCTTGAAGTGGTGGCCTAACTA
CGGCTACACTAGAAGGACAGTATTTGGTATCTGCGCTCTGCTGAAGCCAGTTACCTTCGGAAAAAGAGTT
GGTAGCTCTTGATCCGGCAAACAAACCACCGCTGGTAGCGGTGGTTTTTTTGTTTGCAAGCAGCAGATTA
CGCGCAGAAAAAAAGGATCTCAAGAAGATCCTTTGATCTTTTCTACGGGGTCTGACGCTCAGTGGAACGA
AAACTCACGTTAAGGGATTTTGGTCATGAGATTATCAAAAAGGATCTTCACCTAGATCCTTTTAAATTAA
AAATGAAGTTTTAAATCAATCTAAAGTATATATGAGTAAACTTGGTCTGACAGTTACCAATGCTTAATCA
GTGAGGCACCTATCTCAGCGATCTGTCTATTTCGTTCATCCATAGTTGCCTGACTCCCCGTCGTGTAGAT
AACTACGATACGGGAGGGCTTACCATCTGGCCCCAGTGCTGCAATGATACCGCGAGACCCACGCTCACCG
GCTCCAGATTTATCAGCAATAAACCAGCCAGCCGGAAGGGCCGAGCGCAGAAGTGGTCCTGCAACTTTAT
CCGCCTCCATCCAGTCTATTAATTGTTGCCGGGAAGCTAGAGTAAGTAGTTCGCCAGTTAATAGTTTGCG
CAACGTTGTTGCCATTGCTACAGGCATCGTGGTGTCACGCTCGTCGTTTGGTATGGCTTCATTCAGCTCC
GGTTCCCAACGATCAAGGCGAGTTACATGATCCCCCATGTTGTGCAAAAAAGCGGTTAGCTCCTTCGGTC
CTCCGATCGTTGTCAGAAGTAAGTTGGCCGCAGTGTTATCACTCATGGTTATGGCAGCACTGCATAATTC
TCTTACTGTCATGCCATCCGTAAGATGCTTTTCTGTGACTGGTGAGTACTCAACCAAGTCATTCTGAGAA
TAGTGTATGCGGCGACCGAGTTGCTCTTGCCCGGCGTCAATACGGGATAATACCGCGCCACATAGCAGAA
CTTTAAAAGTGCTCATCATTGGAAAACGTTCTTCGGGGCGAAAACTCTCAAGGATCTTACCGCTGTTGAG
ATCCAGTTCGATGTAACCCACTCGTGCACCCAACTGATCTTCAGCATCTTTTACTTTCACCAGCGTTTCT
GGGTGAGCAAAAACAGGAAGGCAAAATGCCGCAAAAAAGGGAATAAGGGCGACACGGAAATGTTGAATAC
TCATACTCTTCCTTTTTCAATATTATTGAAGCATTTATCAGGGTTATTGTCTCATGAGCGGATACATATT
TGAATGTATTTAGAAAAATAAACAAATAGGGGTTCCGCGCACATTTCCCCGAAAAGTGCCACCTGACGTC
TAAGAAACCATTATTATCATGACATTAACCTATAAAAATAGGCGTATCACGAGGCCCTTTCGTCTCGCGC
GTTTCGGTGATGACGGTGAAAACCTCTGACACATGCAGCTCCCGGAGACGGTCACAGCTTGTCTGTAAGC
GGATGCCGGGAGCAGACAAGCCCGTCAGGGCGCGTCAGCGGGTGTTGGCGGGTGTCGGGGCTGGCTTAAC
TATGCGGCATCAGAGCAGATTGTACTGAGAGTGCACCATATGCGGTGTGAAATACCGCACAGATGCGTAA
GGAGAAAATACCGCATCAGGCGCCATTCGCCATTCAGGCTGCGCAACTGTTGGGAAGGGCGATCGGTGCG
GGCCTCTTCGCTATTACGCCAGCTGGCGAAAGGGGGATGTGCTGCAAGGCGATTAAGTTGGGTAACGCCA
GGGTTTTCCCAGTCACGACGTTGTAAAACGACGGCGCAAGGAATGGTGCATGCAAGGAGATGGCGCCCAA
CAGTCCCCCGGCCACGGGGCCTGCCACCATACCCACGCCGAAACAAGCGCTCATGAGCCCGAAGTGGCGA
GCCCGATCTTCCCCATCGGTGATGTCGGCGATATAGGCGCCAGCAACCGCACCTGTGGCGCCGGTGATGC
CGGCCACGATGCGTCCGGCGTAGAGGCGATTAGTCCAATTTGTTAAAGACAGGATATCAGTGGTCCAGGC
TCTAGTTTTGACTCAACAATATCACCAGCTGAAGCCTATAGAGTACGAGCCATAGATAAAATAAAAGATT
TTATTTAGTCTCCAGAAAAAGGGGGGAA
