>Addgene plasmid #21654 | pMSCV PIG (Puro IRES GFP empty vector) | addgene partial sequence | sequence record 55052 | EGFP-N 5'-CGTCGCCGTCCAGCTCGACCAG-3'
TCGCCCTTGCTCACCATGGTTGTGGCCATATTATCATCGTGTTTTTCAAAGGAAAACCACGTCCCCGTGG
TTCGGGGGGCCTAGACGTTTTTTTAACCTCGACTAAACACATGTAAAGCATGTGCACCGAGGCCCCAGAT
CAGATCCCATACAATGGGGTACCTTCTGGGCATCCTTCAGCCCCTTGTTGAATACGCTTGAGGAGAGCCA
TTTGACTCTTTCCACAACTATCCAACTCACAACGTGGCACTGGGGTTGTGCCGCCTTTGCAGGTGTATCT
TATACACGTGGCTTTTGGCCGCAGAGGCACCTGTCGCCAGGTGGGGGGTTCCGCTGCCTGCAAAGGGTCG
CTACAGACGTTGTTTGTCTTCAAGAAGCTTCCAGAGGAACTGCTTCCTTCACGACATTCAACAGACCTTG
CATTCCTTTGGCGAGAGGGGAAAGACCCCTAGGAATGCTCGTCAAGAAGACAGGGCCAGGTTTCCGGGCC
CTCACATTGCCAAAAGACGGCAATATGGTGGAAAATAACATATAGACAAACGCACACCGGCCTTATTCCA
AGCGGCTTCGGCCAGTAACGTTAGGGGGGGGGGGCGGAATTGGATGCATGGGGTCGTGCGCTCCTTTCGG
TCGGGCGCTGCGGGTCGTGGGGCGGGCGTCAGGCACCGGGCTTGCGGGTCATGCACCAGGTGCGCGGTCC
TTCGGGCACCTCGACGTCGGCGGTGACGGTGAAGCCGA
