>Addgene plasmid #21654 | pMSCV PIG (Puro IRES GFP empty vector) | addgene partial sequence | sequence record 89969 | pLXSN5 5'-CCCTTGAACCTCCTCGTTCGACC-3'
CCTCACTCCTTCTCTAGGCGCCGGAATTAGATCTCTCGAGGTTAACGAATTCTACCGGGTAGGGGAGGCG
CTTTTCCCAAGGCAGTCTGGAGCATGCGCTTTAGCAGCCCCGCTGGGCACTTGGCGCTACACAAGTGGCC
TCTGGCCTCGCACACATTCCACATCCACCGGTAGGCGCCAACCGGCTCCGTTCTTTGGTGGCCCCTTCGC
GCCACCTTCTACTCCTCCCCTAGTCAGGAAGTTCCCCCCCGCCCCGCAGCTCGCGTCGTGCAGGACGTGA
CAAATGGAAGTAGCACGTCTCACTAGTCTCGTGCAGATGGACAGCACCGCTGAGCAATGGAAGCGGGTAG
GCCTTTGGGGCAGCGGCCAATAGCAGCTTTGCTCCTTCGCTTTCTGGGCTCAGAGGCTGGGAAGGGGTGG
GTCCGGGGGCGGGCTCAGGGGCGGGCTCAGGGGCGGGGCGGGCGCCCGAAGGTCCTCCGGAGGCCCGGCA
TTCTGCACGCTTCAAAAGCGCACGTCTGCCGCGCTGTTCTCCTCTTCCTCATCTCCGGGCCTTTCGACCT
GCAGCCCAAGCTTACCATGACCGAGTACAAGCCCACGGTGCGCCTCGCCACCCGCGACGACGTCCCCAGG
GCCGTACGCACCCTCGCCGCCGCGTTCGCCGACTACCCCGCCACGCGCCACACCGTCGATCCGGACCGCC
ACATCGAGCGGGTCACCGAGCTGCAAGAACTCTTCCTCACGCGCGTCGGGCTCGACATCGGCAAGGTGTG
GGTCGCGGACGACGGCGCCGCGGTGGCGGTCTGGACCACGCCGGAGAGCGTCGAAGCGG
